>Addgene plasmid #224371 | PT7lacO-EF-Ts-His6 | addgene full sequence | sequence record 443411 | Addgene NGS Result
AAAGCCCGAAAGGAAGCTGAGTTGGCTGCTGCCACCGCTGAGCAATAACTAGCATAACCCCTTGGGGCCT
CTAAACGGGTCTTGAGGGGTTTTTTGCTGAAAGGAGGAACTATATCCGGATTGGCGAATGGG
[124 nt withheld, positions 133-256]
C
[91 nt withheld, positions 258-348]
A
[49 nt withheld, positions 350-398]
CCTTTGACGTTGGAGTCCACGTTCTTT
[37 nt withheld, positions 426-462]
ACCCTATCTCGGTCTATTCTTTTGATTTATAAGGGATTTTGCCGATTTCGGCCTATTGGTTAAAAAATGA
GCTGATTTAACAAAAATTTAACGCGAATTTTAACAAAATATTAACGCTTACAATTTAGGTGGCACTTTTC
GGGGAAATGTGCGCGGAACCCCTATTTGTTTATTTTTCTAAATACATTCAAATATGTATCCGCTCATGAG
ACAATAACCCTGATAAATGCTTCAATAATATTGAAAAAGGAAGAGTATGAGTATTCAACATTTCCGTGTC
GCCCTTATTCCCTTTTTTGCGGCATTTTGCCTTCCTGTTTTTGCTCACCCAGAAACGCTGGTGAAAGTAA
AAGATGCTGAAGATCAGTTGGGTGCACGAGTGGGTTACATCGAACTGGATCTCAACAGCGGTAAGATCCT
TGAGAGTTTTCGCCCCGAAGAACGTTTTCCAATGATGAGCACTTTTAAAGTTCTGCTATGTGGCGCGGTA
TTATCCCGTATTGACGCCGGGCAAGAGCAACTCGGTCGCCGCATACACTATTCTCAGAATGACTTGGTTG
AGTACTCACCAGTCACAGAAAAGCATCTTACGGATGGCATGACAGTAAGAGAATTATGCAGTGCTGCCAT
AACCATGAGTGATAACACTGCGGCCAACTTACTTCTGACAACGATCGGAGGACCGAAGGAGCTAACCGCT
TTTTTGCACAACATGGGGGATCATGTAACTCGCCTTGATCGTTGGGAACCGGAGCTGAATGAAGCCATAC
CAAACGACGAGCGTGACACCACGATGCCTGCAGCAATGGCAACAACGTTGCGCAAACTATTAACTGGCGA
ACTACTTACTCTAGCTTCCCGGCAACAATTAATAGACTGGATGGAGGCGGATAAAGTTGCAGGACCACTT
CTGCGCTCGGCCCTTCCGGCTGGCTGGTTTATTGCTGATAAATCTGGAGCCGGTGAGCGTGGGTCTCGCG
GTATCATTGCAGCACTGGGGCCAGATGGTAAGCCCTCCCGTATCGTAGTTATCTACACGACGGGGAGTCA
GGCAACTATGGATGAACGAAATAGACAGATCGCTGAGATAGGTGCCTCACTGATTAAGCATTGGTAACTG
TCAGACCAAGTTTACTCATATATACTTTAGATTGATTTAAAACTTCATTTTTAATTTAAAAGGATCTAGG
TGAAGATCCTTTTTGATAATCTCATGACCAAAATCCCTTAACGTGAGTTTTCGTTCCACTGAGCGTCAGA
CCCCGTAGAAAAGATCAAAGGATCTTCTTGAGATCCTTTTTTTCTGCGCGTAATCTGCTGCTTGCAAACA
AAAAAACCACCGCTACCAGCGGTGGTTTGTTTGCCGGATCAAGAGCTACCAACTCTTTTTCCGAAGGTAA
CTGGCTTCAGCAGAGCGCAGATACCAAATACTGTCCTTCTAGTGTAGCCGTAGTTAGGCCACCACTTCAA
GAACTCTGTAGCACCGCCTACATACCTCGCTCTGCTAATCCTGTTACCAGTGGCTGCTGCCAGTGGCGAT
AAGTCGTGTCTTACCGGGTTGGACTCAAGACGATAGTTACCGGATAAGGCGCAGCGGTCGGGCTGAACGG
GGGGTTCGTGCACACAGCCCAGCTTGGAGCGAACGACCTACACCGAACTGAGATACCTACAGCGTGAGCT
ATGAGAAAGCGCCACGCTTCCCGAAGGGAGAAAGGCGGACAGGTATCCGGTAAGCGGCAGGGTCGGAACA
GGAGAGCGCACGAGGGAGCTTCCAGGGGGAAACGCCTGGTATCTTTATAGTCCTGTCGGGTTTCGCCACC
TCTGACTTGAGCGTCGATTTTTGTGATGCTCGTCAGGGGGGCGGAGCCTATGGAAAAACGCCAGCAACGC
GGCCTTTTTACGGTTCCTGGCCTTTTGCTGGCCTTTTGCTCACATGTTCTTTCCTGCGTTATCCCCTGAT
TCTGTGGATAACCGTATTACCGCCTTTGAGTGAGCTGATACCGCTCGCCGCAGCCGAACGACCGAGCGCA
GCGAGTCAGTGAGCGAGGAAGCGGAAGAGCGCCTGATGCGGTATTTTCTCCTTACGCATCTGTGCGGTAT
TTCACACCGCAATGGTGCACTCTCAGTACAATCTGCTCTGATGCCGCATAGTTAAGCCAGTATACACTCC
GCTATCGCTACGTGACTGGGTCATGGCTGCGCCCCGACACCCGCCAACACCCGCTGACGCGCCCTGACGG
GCTTGTCTGCTCCCGGCATCCGCTTACAGACAAGCTGTGACCGTCTCCGGGAGCTGCATGTGTCAGAGGT
TTTCACCGTCATCACCGAAACGCGCGAGGCAGCTGCGGTAAAGCTCATCAGCGTGGTCGTGAAGCGATTC
ACAGATGTCTGCCTGTTCATCCGCGTCCAGCTCGTTGAGTTTCTCCAGAAGCGTTAATGTCTGGCTTCTG
ATAAAGCGGGCCATGTTAAGGGCGGTTTTTTCCTGTTTGGTCACTGATGCCTCCGTGTAAGGGGGATTTC
TGTTCATGGGGGTAATGATACCGATGAAACGAGAGAGGATGCTCACGATACGGGTTACTGATGATGAACA
TGCCCGGTTACTGGAACGTTGTGAGGGTAAACAACTGGCGGTATGGATGCGGCGGGACCAGAGAAAAATC
ACTCAGGGTCAATGCCAGCGCTTCGTTAATACAGATGTAGGTGTTCCACAGGGTAGCCAGCAGCATCCTG
CGATGCAGATCCGGAACATAATGGTGCAGGGCGCTGACTTCCGCGTTTCCAGACTTTACGAAACACGGAA
ACCGAAGACCATTCATGTTGTTGCTCAGGTCGCAGACGTTTTGCAGCAGCAGTCGCTTCACGTTCGCTCG
CGTATCGGTGATTCATTCTGCTAACCAGTAAGGCAACCCCGCCAGCCTAGCCGGGTCCTCAACGACAGGA
GCACGATCATGCGCACCCGTGGGGCCGCCATGCCGGCGATAATGGCCTGCTTCTCGCCGAAACGTTTGGT
GGCGGGACCAGTGACGAAGGCTTGAGCGAGGGCGTGCAAGATTCCGAATACCGCAAGCGACAGGCCGATC
ATCGTCGCGCTCCAGCGAAAGCGGTCCTCGCCGAAAATGACCCAGAGCGCTGCCGGCACCTGTCCTACGA
GTTGCATGATAAAGAAGACAGTCATAAGTGCGGCGACGATAGTCATGCCCCGCGCCCACCGGAAGGAGCT
GACTGGGTTGAAGGCTCTCAAGGGCATCGGTCGAGATCCCGGTGCCTAATGAGTGAGCTAACTTACATTA
ATTGCGTTGCGCTCACTGCCCGCTTTCCAGTCGGGAAACCTGTCGTGCCAGCTGCATTAATGAATCGGCC
AACGCGCGGGGAGAGGCGGTTTGCGTATTGGGCGCCAGGGTGGTTTTTCTTTTCACCAGTGAGACGGGCA
ACAGCTGATTGCCCTTCACCGCCTGGCCCTGAGAGAGTTGCAGCAAGCGGTCCACGCTGGTTTGCCCCAG
CAGGCGAAAATCCTGTTTGATGGTGGTTAACGGCGGGATATAACATGAGCTGTCTTCGGTATCGTCGTAT
CCCACTACCGAGATATCCGCACCAACGCGCAGCCCGGACTCGGTAATGGCGCGCATTGCGCCCAGCGCCA
TCTGATCGTTGGCAACCAGCATCGCAGTGGGAACGATGCCCTCATTCAGCATTTGCATGGTTTGTTGAAA
ACCGGACATGGCACTCCAGTCGCCTTCCCGTTCCGCTATCGGCTGAATTTGATTGCGAGTGAGATATTTA
TGCCAGCCAGCCAGACGCAGACGCGCCGAGACAGAACTTAATGGGCCCGCTAACAGCGCGATTTGCTGGT
GACCCAATGCGACCAGATGCTCCACGCCCAGTCGCGTACCGTCTTCATGGGAGAAAATAATACTGTTGAT
GGGTGTCTGGTCAGAGACATCAAGAAATAACGCCGGAACATTAGTGCAGGCAGCTTCCACAGCAATGGCA
TCCTGGTCATCCAGCGGATAGTTAATGATCAGCCCACTGACGCGTTGCGCGAGAAGATTGTGCACCGCCG
CTTTACAGGCTTCGACGCCGCTTCGTTCTACCATCGACACCACCACGCTGGCACCCAGTTGATCGGCGCG
AGATTTAATCGCCGCGACAATTTGCGACGGCGCGTGCAGGGCCAGACTGGAGGTGGCAACGCCAATCAGC
AACGACTGTTTGCCCGCCAGTTGTTGTGCCACGCGGTTGGGAATGTAATTCAGCTCCGCCATCGCCGCTT
CCACTTTTTCCCGCGTTTTCGCAGAAACGTGGCTGGCCTGGTTCACCACGCGGGAAACGGTCTGATAAGA
GACACCGGCATACTCTGCGACATCGTATAACGTTACTGGTTTCACATTCACCACCCTGAATTGACTCTCT
TCCGGGCGCTATCATGCCATACCGCGAAAGGTTTTGCGCCATTCGATGGTGTCCGGGATCTCGACGCTCT
CCCTTATGCGACTCCTGCATTAGGAAGCAGCCCAGTAGTAGGTTGAGGCCGTTGAGCACCGCCGCCGCAA
GGAATGGTGCATGCAAGGAGATGGCGCCCAACAGTCCCCCGGCCACGGGGCCTGCCACCATACCCACGCC
GAAACAAGCGCTCATGAGCCCGAAGTGGCGAGCCCGATCTTCCCCATCGGTGATGTCGGCGATATAGGCG
CCAGCAACCGCACCTGTGGCGCCGGTGATGCCGGCCACGATGCGTCCGGCGTAGAGGATCGAGATCTCGA
TCCCGCGAAATTAATACGACTCACTATAGGGGAATTGTGAGCGGATAACAATTCCCCTCTAGAAATAATT
TTGTTTAACTTTAAGAAGGAGATATACATATGGCTGAAATTACCGCATCCCTGGTAAAAGAGCTGCGTGA
GCGTACTGGCGCAGGCATGATGGATTGCAAAAAAGCACTGACTGAAGCTAACGGCGACATCGAGCTGGCA
ATCGAAAACATGCGTAAGTCCGGTGCTATTAAAGCAGCGAAAAAAGCAGGCAACGTTGCTGCTGACGGCG
TGATCAAAACCAAAATCGACGGCAACTACGGCATCATTCTGGAAGTTAACTGCCAGACTGACTTCGTTGC
AAAAGACGCTGGTTTCCAGGCGTTCGCAGACAAAGTTCTGGACGCAGCTGTTGCTGGCAAAATCACTGAC
GTTGAAGTTCTGAAAGCACAGTTCGAAGAAGAACGTGTTGCGCTGGTAGCGAAAATTGGTGAAAACATCA
ACATTCGCCGCGTTGCTGCGCTGGAAGGCGACGTTCTGGGTTCTTATCAGCACGGTGCGCGTATCGGCGT
TCTGGTTGCTGCTAAAGGCGCTGACGAAGAGCTGGTTAAACACATCGCTATGCACGTTGCTGCAAGCAAG
CCAGAATTCATCAAACCGGAAGACGTATCCGCTGAAGTGGTAGAAAAAGAATACCAGGTACAGCTGGATA
TCGCGATGCAGTCTGGTAAGCCGAAAGAAATCGCAGAGAAAATGGTTGAAGGCCGCATGAAGAAATTCAC
CGGCGAAGTTTCTCTGACCGGTCAGCCGTTCGTTATGGAACCAAGCAAAACTGTTGGTCAGCTGCTGAAA
GAGCATAACGCTGAAGTGACTGGCTTCATCCGCTTCGAAGTGGGTGAAGGCATCGAGAAAGTTGAGACTG
ACTTTGCAGCAGAAGTTGCTGCGATGTCCAAGCAGTCTAGATCTCATCACCATCACCATCACTAATGAGA
TCCGGCTGCTAAC
Features (pLannotate 1.2.2; 19 found; start..end, strand, type, name):
     49..96      +  terminator     T7 terminator: transcription terminator for bacteriophage T7 RNA polymerase
    133..561     +  rep_origin     f1 ori (sequence partly withheld): f1 bacteriophage origin of replication; arrow indicates direction of (+) strand synthesis
    614..718     +  promoter       AmpR promoter: bla
    719..1579    +  CDS            AmpR: β-lactamase; bla; confers resistance to ampicillin, carbenicillin, and related antibiotics
   1750..2338    +  rep_origin     ori: high-copy-number ColE1/pMB1/pBR322/pUC origin of replication
   2524..2663    -  misc_feature   bom: basis of mobility region from pBR322
   2765..2956    -  CDS            rop: Rop protein, which maintains plasmids at low copy number; rop
   2973..3353    +  CDS            YPB1_ECOLX: Protein predicted: Swiss-Prot protein existence level 4. From Escherichia coli.
   3425..3716    -  CDS            TcR (fragment): tetracycline efflux protein; tet; confers resistance to tetracycline
   3731..3752    -  protein_bind   CAP binding site: CAP binding activates transcription in the presence of cAMP. E. coli catabolite activator protein
   3765..4847    -  CDS            lacI: lac repressor; lacI; The lac repressor binds to the lac operator to inhibit transcription in E. coli. This inhibition can be relieved by adding lactose or isopropyl-β-D-thiogalactopyranoside (IPTG).
   4848..4925    -  promoter       lacI promoter: lacI
   4933..5212    -  CDS            TcR (fragment): tetracycline efflux protein; tet; confers resistance to tetracycline
   5234..5252    +  promoter       T7 promoter: promoter for bacteriophage T7 RNA polymerase
   5253..5277    +  protein_bind   lac operator: The lac repressor binds to the lac operator to inhibit transcription in E. coli. This inhibition can be relieved by adding lactose or isopropyl-β-D-thiogalactopyranoside (IPTG). lac repressor encoded by lacI
   5292..5314    +  RBS            RBS: efficient ribosome binding site from bacteriophage T7 gene 10 (Olins and Rangwala, 1989)
   5322..6170    +  CDS            tsf: EFTS_ECOLI - Experimental evidence at protein level: Swiss-Prot protein existence level 1. (Microbial infection) Promotes the tRNase activity of CdiA-CT from E.coli strain NC101 (CdiA-CT-NC101); required in vivo and in vitro. Probably loads charged tRNA onto EF-Tu, making more ternary GTP- EF-Tu-aa-tRNA complexes. The guanine nucleotide exchange factor capacity of this protein does not seem to be needed as no GTP hydrolysis occurs during tRNA cleavage. CdiA-CT is the toxic component of a toxin-immunity protein module, which functions as a cellular contact-dependent growth inhibition (CDI) syst
   6177..6194    +  CDS            7xHis (fragment): 6xHis affinity tag
   6207..41      +  CDS            SET1 (fragment) (across the origin): solubility-enhancement tag derived from T7 phage gene 10B
