[The description below was written by a language model from this plasmid's Addgene catalogue record and pLannotate feature annotations shown in this document.]
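Description:
PT7lacO-EF-Ts-His6 is a bacterial expression plasmid built on the pET21a backbone (about 6.2 kb in the sequenced record) for producing E. coli elongation factor Ts with a C-terminal His6 tag for affinity purification. It is propagated in E. coli under ampicillin selection through the β-lactamase gene and its bla promoter, and replicates from a ColE1/pMB1-type origin. The catalogue lists it as high copy, although the backbone also retains the rop gene and the pBR322 bom region, which are normally associated with moderated copy number and mobilisation. An f1 origin is also present. Short tetracycline-resistance fragments flanking the lacI region, a predicted ORF next to rop, and a small solubility-tag-like fragment spanning the sequence origin appear to be backbone remnants or annotation matches rather than functional parts.

The expression cassette consists of a T7 promoter immediately followed by a lac operator, the strong ribosome binding site from T7 gene 10, the tsf coding sequence inserted by Gibson assembly, the hexahistidine tag, and a T7 terminator. A plasmid-borne lacI gene with its own promoter supplies repressor that binds the operator. Transcription therefore requires a host providing T7 RNA polymerase and is released by IPTG or lactose. The depositor notes that LacIq strains and glucose supplementation improve genetic stability, which suggests that leaky expression can be a problem.

EF-Ts is the guanine nucleotide exchange factor that recycles EF-Tu during translation elongation. The associated publication concerns optimisation of the One-Pot PURE cell-free protein synthesis system, so this construct evidently serves as the source of the purified EF-Ts component for such reconstituted translation reactions.
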