Addgene plasmid #224371: PT7lacO-EF-Ts-His6
Purpose: Express EF-Ts protein for his-tagged purification
Depositing lab: Richard Murray. Depositing organization: California Institute of Technology. Publication: Optimizing Protein Production in the One-Pot PURE System: Insights into Reaction Composition and Expression Efficiency. Zhang Y, Deveikis M, Qiu Y, Bjorn L, Martinez ZA, Chou TF, Freemont PS, Murray RM. ACS Synth Biol. 2025 May 16;14(5):1496-1508. doi: 10.1021/acssynbio.4c00779. Epub 2025 Apr 10. PubMed 40209036.
Backbone
  Vector backbone: pET21a
  Vector type: Bacterial Expression
Growth in bacteria
  Bacterial resistance: Ampicillin, 100 μg/mL
  Growth temperature: 37°C
  Growth strain: DH5alpha
  Copy number: High Copy
Gene/Insert
  Gene/Insert name: EF-Ts
  Species: E. coli
  Entrez Gene: tsf (a.k.a. b0170, ECK0169, JW0165)
  Tag / fusion protein: His6 (C terminal on insert)
  Cloning method: Gibson Cloning
Terms and licenses: Academic/Nonprofit Terms; Industry Terms: Not Available to Industry
Depositor comments: It is best to grow cells in strains with LacIq and in media supplemented 1% glucose for genetic stability. Please visit https://doi.org/10.1101/2024.06.19.599772 for bioRxiv preprint.
How to cite: PT7lacO-EF-Ts-His6 was a gift from Richard Murray (Addgene plasmid # 224371 ; http://n2t.net/addgene:224371 ; RRID:Addgene_224371)
